Addgene plasmid #221886: TH0994-pOCC177-Fus-wt_(1-211)
Purpose: Shuttle vector for baculovirus production, using FlashBac bacmid
Depositing lab: Anthony Hyman. Depositing organization: Max Planck Institute of Molecular Cell Biology and Genetics. Publication: A Molecular Grammar Governing the Driving Forces for Phase Separation of Prion-like RNA Binding Proteins. Wang J, Choi JM, Holehouse AS, Lee HO, Zhang X, Jahnel M, Maharana S, Lemaitre R, Pozniakovsky A, Drechsel D, Poser I, Pappu RV, Alberti S, Hyman AA. Cell. 2018 Jul 26;174(3):688-699.e16. doi: 10.1016/j.cell.2018.06.006. Epub 2018 Jun 28. PubMed 29961577.
Backbone
  Vector backbone: pOEM1
  Vector type: Insect Expression
Growth in bacteria
  Bacterial resistance: Ampicillin, 100 μg/mL
  Growth temperature: 37°C
  Growth strain: DH5alpha
  Copy number: High Copy
Gene/Insert
  Gene/Insert name: FUS
  Species: H. sapiens (human)
  Insert size (bp): 633
  Mutation: PLD domain (aa 1-211)
  Entrez Gene: FUS (a.k.a. ALS6, ETM4, FUS1, HNRNPP2, POMP75, TLS, altFUS)
  Promoter: PH promoter
  Tag / fusion protein: 6xHis-MBP-PreScission (N terminal on insert); TEV-SNAP-tag (C terminal on insert)
  Cloning method: Restriction Enzyme; 5′ cloning site NotI (unknown if destroyed); 3′ cloning site AscI (unknown if destroyed)
Resource information
  A portion of this plasmid was derived from a plasmid made by: Synthetic
Terms and licenses: Academic/Nonprofit Terms; Industry Terms: Not Available to Industry
How to cite: TH0994-pOCC177-Fus-wt_(1-211) was a gift from Anthony Hyman (Addgene plasmid # 221886 ; http://n2t.net/addgene:221886 ; RRID:Addgene_221886)
