[The description below was written by a language model from this plasmid's Addgene catalogue record and pLannotate feature annotations shown in this document.]
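Description:
TH0994-pOCC177-Fus-wt_(1-211) is a baculovirus transfer (shuttle) plasmid built on the pOEM1 backbone for insect-cell expression of the human FUS prion-like domain. It is maintained in E. coli as a high-copy plasmid through a ColE1/pUC-type origin and selected with ampicillin via the β-lactamase gene. The annotation also picks up short remnants of an M13 origin, lacZα, lacI and an RSF origin, plus a T7 promoter; these appear to be backbone leftovers rather than functional parts of the design.

The expression cassette is driven by the AcMNPV polyhedrin promoter, a very late, very strong viral promoter. It encodes a single fusion protein: an N-terminal 6xHis tag and cytosolic (signal-less) maltose-binding protein, a PreScission protease site, FUS residues 1–211 (a 633 bp synthetic-derived insert placed between NotI and AscI sites), then a TEV protease site and a C-terminal SNAP-tag. His and MBP provide affinity purification handles, and MBP commonly aids solubility. The two protease sites allow the flanking tags to be removed, while the SNAP-tag permits covalent labelling with benzylguanine dyes. The protease sites are listed in the catalogue entry but are not separately annotated in the feature table. The cassette ends with an SV40 polyadenylation signal followed by the polyhedrin 3' UTR.

The LEF-2 and ORF603 sequences on one side and the polyhedrin-locus sequence on the other are baculoviral flanking regions. They are consistent with homologous recombination into the FlashBac bacmid named in the record, generating recombinant virus. The associated publication concerns phase separation of prion-like RNA-binding proteins, so the construct was presumably used to produce labelled FUS PLD for that work.
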