Features (pLannotate 1.2.2; 18 found; start..end, strand, type, name):
     79..170     +  promoter       polyhedrin promoter: polh from Autographa californica; promoter for the baculovirus polyhedrin gene
    230..247     +  CDS            7xHis (fragment): 6xHis affinity tag
    260..1360    +  CDS            MBP: maltose binding protein from E. coli; malE (mutated); This version of the gene does not encode a signal sequence, so MBP will remain in the cytosol.
   1448..2047    +  CDS            FUS (fragment): FUS_HUMAN - Also known as TLS. Experimental evidence at protein level: Swiss-Prot protein existence level 1. DNA/RNA-binding protein that plays a role in various cellular processes such as transcription regulation, RNA splicing, RNA transport, DNA repair and damage response (PubMed:27731383). Binds to nascent pre-mRNAs and acts as a molecular mediator between RNA polymerase II and U1 small nuclear ribonucleoprotein thereby coupling transcription and splicing (PubMed:26124092). Binds also its own pre- mRNA and autoregulates its expression; this autoregulation mechanism is mediated by non-sense-
   2129..2674    +  CDS            SNAP-tag®: human O6-alkylguanine-DNA-alkyltransferase variant that forms covalent bonds with benzylguanine derivatives fast-reacting variant, optimized for mammalian expression
   2704..2787    +  CDS            large T antigen (fragment): large T antigen from SV40 (simian virus 40)
   2810..2944    +  polyA_signal   SV40 poly(A) signal: SV40 polyadenylation signal
   3017..3389    +  3'UTR          polyhedrin 3' UTR: 3' UTR from the Autographa californica nucleopolyhedrovirus polyhedrin gene (Suzuki et al., 2006)
   3649..3696    -  CDS            lacI (fragment): lac repressor; lacI; The lac repressor binds to the lac operator to inhibit transcription in E. coli. This inhibition can be relieved by adding lactose or isopropyl-β-D-thiogalactopyranoside (IPTG).
   3733..3773    -  rep_origin     RSF ori (fragment): Plasmids containing the RSF 1030 origin of replication can be propagated in E. coli cells that contain additional plasmids with compatible origins.
   3851..4439    -  rep_origin     ori: high-copy-number ColE1/pMB1/pBR322/pUC origin of replication
   4610..5470    -  CDS            AmpR: β-lactamase; bla; confers resistance to ampicillin, carbenicillin, and related antibiotics
   5471..5575    -  promoter       AmpR promoter: bla
   5601..5732    -  rep_origin     M13 ori (fragment): M13 bacteriophage origin of replication; arrow indicates direction of (+) strand synthesis
   5753..5909    -  CDS            lacZα (fragment): LacZα fragment of β-galactosidase; lacZ fragment
   5918..5936    +  promoter       T7 promoter: promoter for bacteriophage T7 RNA polymerase
   6039..6668    +  CDS            LEF-2: LEF2_NPVAC - Experimental evidence at protein level: Swiss-Prot protein existence level 1. Plays an essential role in viral DNA replication. Does not seem to participate in the initiation step but is rather important for the amplification of DNA. Also required for expression from the vp39 and polh promoters. From Autographa californica nuclear polyhedrosis virus (AcMNPV).
   6709..7314    +  CDS            ORF603: baculovirus ORF603 protein
>Addgene plasmid #221886 | TH0994-pOCC177-Fus-wt_(1-211) | addgene full sequence | sequence record 438949 | Addgene NGS Result
AGCTGCCACCATTTTGTTCGCCCAGGACTCTAGCTATAGTTCTAGTGGTTGGCTACGTATACTCCGGAAT
ATTAATAGATCATGGAGATAATTAAAATGATAACCATCTCGCAAATAAATAAGTATTTTACTGTTTTCGT
AACAGTTTTGTAATAAAAAAACCTATAAATATTCCGGATTATTCATACCGTCCCACCATCGGGCGCGGAT
CGCCACCATGGGCAGCAGCCATCACCATCACCATCACAGCAGCGGCAGAATGAAAATCGAAGAAGGTAAA
CTGGTAATCTGGATTAACGGCGATAAAGGCTATAACGGTCTCGCTGAAGTCGGTAAGAAATTCGAGAAAG
ATACCGGAATTAAAGTCACCGTTGAGCATCCGGATAAACTGGAAGAGAAATTCCCACAGGTTGCGGCAAC
TGGCGATGGCCCTGACATTATCTTCTGGGCACACGACCGCTTTGGTGGCTACGCTCAATCTGGCCTGTTG
GCTGAAATCACCCCGGACAAAGCGTTCCAGGACAAGCTGTATCCGTTTACCTGGGATGCCGTACGTTACA
ACGGCAAGCTGATTGCTTACCCGATCGCTGTTGAAGCGTTATCGCTGATTTATAACAAAGATCTGCTGCC
GAACCCGCCAAAAACCTGGGAAGAGATCCCGGCGCTGGATAAAGAACTGAAAGCGAAAGGTAAGAGCGCG
CTGATGTTCAACCTGCAAGAACCGTACTTCACCTGGCCGCTGATTGCTGCTGACGGGGGTTATGCGTTCA
AGTATGAAAACGGCAAGTACGACATTAAAGACGTGGGCGTGGATAACGCTGGCGCGAAAGCGGGTCTGAC
CTTCCTGGTTGACCTGATTAAAAACAAACACATGAATGCAGACACCGATTACTCCATCGCAGAAGCTGCC
TTTAATAAAGGCGAAACAGCGATGACCATCAACGGCCCGTGGGCATGGTCCAACATCGACACCAGCAAAG
TGAATTATGGTGTAACGGTACTGCCGACCTTCAAGGGTCAACCATCCAAACCGTTCGTTGGCGTGCTGAG
CGCAGGTATTAACGCCGCCAGTCCGAACAAAGAGCTGGCAAAAGAGTTCCTCGAAAACTATCTGCTGACT
GATGAAGGTCTGGAAGCGGTTAATAAAGACAAACCGCTGGGTGCCGTAGCGCTGAAGTCTTACGAGGAAG
AGTTGGTGAAAGATCCGCGTATTGCCGCCACTATGGAAAACGCCCAGAAAGGTGAAATCATGCCGAACAT
CCCGCAGATGTCCGCTTTCTGGTATGCCGTGCGTACTGCGGTGATCAACGCCGCCAGCGGTCGTCAGACT
GTCGATGAAGCCCTGAAAGACGCGCAGACTAATTCGAGCTCGAACAACAACAACAATAACAATAACAACA
ACAGCAGCGGCAGACTGGAAGTTCTGTTCCAGGGGCCGGCGGCCGCAATGGCCTCAAACGATTATACCCA
ACAAGCAACCCAAAGCTATGGGGCCTACCCCACCCAGCCAGGACAGGGCTATTCCCAGCAGAGCAGTCAG
CCCTACGGACAGCAGAGTTACAGTGGTTATAGCCAGTCCACGGACACTTCAGGCTATGGCCAGAGCAGCT
ATTCTTCTTATGGCCAGAGCCAGAACACAGGCTATGGAACTCAGTCAACTCCCCAGGGATATGGCTCGAC
TGGCGGCTATGGCAGTAGCCAGTCTAGCCAATCGTCTTACGGGCAGCAGTCCTCCTACCCTGGCTATGGC
CAGCAGCCAGCTCCCTCGAGCACCTCGGGAAGTTACGGTAGCAGTTCTCAGAGCAGCAGCTATGGGCAGC
CCCAGAGTGGGAGCTACAGCCAGCAGCCTAGCTATGGTGGACAGCAGCAAAGCTATGGACAGCAGCAAAG
CTATAATCCCCCTCAGGGCTATGGACAGCAGAACCAGTACAACAGCAGCTCCGGAGGTGGAGGTGGAGGT
GGAGGTGGAGGTAACTATGGCCAAGATCAATCCTCCATGAGTAGTGGTGGTGGCAGTGGTGGCGGTTATG
GCAATCAAGACCAGAGTGGTGGAGGTGGCAGCGGTGGCTATGGACAGCAGGGCGCGCCGGGATCCAGCAG
CGGCAGAGAAAACTTGTATTTCCAGGGCATGGACAAAGACTGCGAAATGAAGCGCACCACCCTGGATAGC
CCTCTGGGCAAGCTGGAACTGTCTGGGTGCGAACAGGGCCTGCACCGTATCATCTTCCTGGGCAAAGGAA
CATCTGCCGCCGACGCCGTGGAAGTGCCTGCCCCAGCCGCCGTGCTGGGCGGACCAGAGCCACTGATGCA
GGCCACCGCCTGGCTCAACGCCTACTTTCACCAGCCTGAGGCCATCGAGGAGTTCCCTGTGCCAGCCCTG
CACCACCCAGTGTTCCAGCAGGAGAGCTTTACCCGCCAGGTGCTGTGGAAACTGCTGAAAGTGGTGAAGT
TCGGAGAGGTCATCAGCTACAGCCACCTGGCCGCCCTGGCCGGCAATCCCGCCGCCACCGCCGCCGTGAA
AACCGCCCTGAGCGGAAATCCCGTGCCCATTCTGATCCCCTGCCACCGGGTGGTGCAGGGCGACCTGGAC
GTGGGGGGCTACGAGGGCGGGCTCGCCGTGAAAGAGTGGCTGCTGGCCCACGAGGGCCACAGACTGGGCA
AGCCTGGGCTGGGTTAATAGAAGCTTGTCGAGAAGTACTAGAGGATCATAATCAGCCATACCACATTTGT
AGAGGTTTTACTTGCTTTAAAAAACCTCCCACACCTCCCCCTGAACCTGAAACATAAAATGAATGCAATT
GTTGTTGTTAACTTGTTTATTGCAGCTTATAATGGTTACAAATAAAGCAATAGCATCACAAATTTCACAA
ATAAAGCATTTTTTTCACTGCATTCTAGTTGTGGTTTGTCCAAACTCATCAATGTATCTTATCATGTCTG
GATCTGATCACTGCTTGAGCCTAGGAGATCCGAACCAGATAAGTGAAAGCCTGCATCCGCAGATCTTAAT
TAATAAAACACGATACATTGTTATTAGTACATTTATTAAGCGCTAGATTCTGTGCGTTGTTGATTTACAG
ACAATTGTTGTACGTATTTTAATAATTCATTAAATTTATAATCTTTAGGGTGGTATGTTAGAGCGAAAAT
CAAATGATTTTCAGCGTCTTTATATCTGAATTTAAATATTAAATCCTCAATAGATTTGTAAAATAGGTTT
CGATTAGTTTCAAACAAGGGTTGTTTTTCCGAACCGATGGCTGGACTATCTAATGGATTTTCGCTCAACG
CCACAAAACTTGCCAAATCTTGTAGCAGCAATCTAGCTTTGTCGATATTCGTTTGTGTTTTGTTTTGTAA
TAAAGGTTCGACGTCGTTCAAAATATTATGCGCTTTTGTATTTCTTTCATCACTGTCGTTAGTGTACAAT
TGACTCGACGTAAACACGTTAAATAACGCTTGGACATATTTAACATCGGGCGTGTTAGCTTTATTAGGCC
GATTATCGTCGTCGTCCCAACCCTCGTCGTTAGAAGTTGCTTCCGAAGACGATTTTGCCATAGCCACACG
ACGCCTATTAATTGTGTCGGCTAACACGTCCGCGATCAAATTTGTAGTTGAGCTTTTTGGGCCTCATGGG
CCTTCCGCTCACTGCCCGCTTTCCAGTCGGGAAACCTGTCGTGCCAGCTGCATTAACATGGTCATAGCTG
TTTCCTTGCGTATTGGGCGCTCTCCGCTTCCTCGCTCACTGACTCGCTGCGCTCGGTCGTTCGGGTAAAG
CCTGGGGTGCCTAATGAGCAAAAGGCCAGCAAAAGGCCAGGAACCGTAAAAAGGCCGCGTTGCTGGCGTT
TTTCCATAGGCTCCGCCCCCCTGACGAGCATCACAAAAATCGACGCTCAAGTCAGAGGTGGCGAAACCCG
ACAGGACTATAAAGATACCAGGCGTTTCCCCCTGGAAGCTCCCTCGTGCGCTCTCCTGTTCCGACCCTGC
CGCTTACCGGATACCTGTCCGCCTTTCTCCCTTCGGGAAGCGTGGCGCTTTCTCATAGCTCACGCTGTAG
GTATCTCAGTTCGGTGTAGGTCGTTCGCTCCAAGCTGGGCTGTGTGCACGAACCCCCCGTTCAGCCCGAC
CGCTGCGCCTTATCCGGTAACTATCGTCTTGAGTCCAACCCGGTAAGACACGACTTATCGCCACTGGCAG
CAGCCACTGGTAACAGGATTAGCAGAGCGAGGTATGTAGGCGGTGCTACAGAGTTCTTGAAGTGGTGGCC
TAACTACGGCTACACTAGAAGAACAGTATTTGGTATCTGCGCTCTGCTGAAGCCAGTTACCTTCGGAAAA
AGAGTTGGTAGCTCTTGATCCGGCAAACAAACCACCGCTGGTAGCGGTGGTTTTTTTGTTTGCAAGCAGC
AGATTACGCGCAGAAAAAAAGGATCTCAAGAAGATCCTTTGATCTTTTCTACGGGGTCTGACGCTCAGTG
GAACGAAAACTCACGTTAAGGGATTTTGGTCATGAGATTATCAAAAAGGATCTTCACCTAGATCCTTTTA
AATTAAAAATGAAGTTTTAAATCAATCTAAAGTATATATGAGTAAACTTGGTCTGACAGTTACCAATGCT
TAATCAGTGAGGCACCTATCTCAGCGATCTGTCTATTTCGTTCATCCATAGTTGCCTGACTCCCCGTCGT
GTAGATAACTACGATACGGGAGGGCTTACCATCTGGCCCCAGTGCTGCAATGATACCKCGAGARCCACGC
TCACCGGCTCCAGATTTATCAGCAATAAACCAGCCAGCCGGAAGGGCCGAGCGCAGAAGTGGTCCTGCAA
CTTTATCCGCCTCCATCCAGTCTATTAATTGTTGCCGGGAAGCTAGAGTAAGTAGTTCGCCAGTTAATAG
TTTGCGCAACGTTGTTGCCATTGCTACAGGCATCGTGGTGTCACGCTCGTCGTTTGGTATGGCTTCATTC
AGCTCCGGTTCCCAACGATCAAGGCGAGTTACATGATCCCCCATGTTGTGCAAAAAAGCGGTTAGCTCCT
TCGGTCCTCCGATCGTTGTCAGAAGTAAGTTGGCCGCAGTGTTATCACTCATGGTTATGGCAGCACTGCA
TAATTCTCTTACTGTCATGCCATCCGTAAGATGCTTTTCTGTGACTGGTGAGTACTCAACCAAGTCATTC
TGAGAATAGTGTATGCGGCGACCGAGTTGCTCTTGCCCGGCGTCAATACGGGATAATACCGCGCCACATA
GCAGAACTTTAAAAGTGCTCATCATTGGAAAACGTTCTTCGGGGCGAAAACTCTCAAGGATCTTACCGCT
GTTGAGATCCAGTTCGATGTAACCCACTCGTGCACCCAACTGATCTTCAGCATCTTTTACTTTCACCAGC
GTTTCTGGGTGAGCAAAAACAGGAAGGCAAAATGCCGCAAAAAAGGGAATAAGGGCGACACGGAAATGTT
GAATACTCATACTCTTCCTTTTTCAATATTATTGAAGCATTTATCAGGGTTATTGTCTCATGAGCGGATA
CATATTTGAATGTATTTAGAAAAATAAACAAATAGGGGTTCCGCGCACATTTCCCCGAAAAGTGCCACCT
AAATTGTAAGCGTTAATATTTTGTTAAAATTCGCGTTAAATTTTTGTTAAATCAGCTCATTTTTTAACCA
ATAGGCCGAAATCGGCAAAATCCCTTATAAATCAAAAGAATAGACCGAGATAGGGTTGAGTGGCCGCTAC
AGGGCGCTCCCATTCGCCATTCAGGCTGCGCAACTGTTGGGAAGGGCGTTTCGGTGCGGGCCTCTTCGCT
ATTACGCCAGCTGGCGAAAGGGGGATGTGCTGCAAGGCGATTAAGTTGGGTAACGCCAGGGTTTTCCCAG
TCACGACGTTGTAAAACGACGGCCAGTGAGCGCGACGTAATACGACTCACTATAGGGCGAATTGGCGGAA
GGCCGTCAAGGCCGTGACGTTAAAACTATTAAGCCATCCAATCGACCGTTAGTCGAATCAGGACCGCTGG
TGCGAGAAGCCGCGAAGTATGGCGAATGCATCGTATAACGTGTGGAGTCCGCTCATTAGAGCGTCATGTT
TAGACAAGAAAGCTACATATTTAATTGATCCCGATGATTTTATTGATAAATTGACCCTAACTCCATACAC
GGTATTCTACAATGGCGGGGTTTTGGTCAAAATTTCCGGACTGCGATTGTACATGCTGTTAACGGCTCCG
CCCACTATTAATGAAATTAAAAATTCCAATTTTAAAAAACGCAGCAAGAGAAACATTTGTATGAAAGAAT
GCGTAGAAGGAAAGAAAAATGTCGTGGACATGCTGAACAACAAGATTAATATGCCTCCGTGTATAAAAAA
AATATTGAACGATTTGAAAGAAAACAATGTACCGCGCGGCGGTATGTACAGGAAGAGGTTTATACTAAAC
TGTTACATTGCAAACGTGGTTTCGTGTGCCAAGTGTGAAAACCGATGTTTAATCAAGGCTCTGACGCATT
TCTACAACCACGACTCCAAGTGTGTGGGTGAAGTCATGCATCTTTTAATCAAATCCCAAGATGTGTATAA
ACCACCAAACTGCCAAAAAATGAAAACTGTGGACAAGCTCTGTCCGTTTGCTGGCAACTGCAAGGGTCTC
AATCCTATTTGTAATTATTGAATAATAAAACAATTATAAATGCTAAATTTGTTTTTTATTAACGATACAA
ACCAAACGCAACAAGAACATTTGTAGTATTATCTATAATTGAAAACGCGTAGTTATAATCGCTGAGGTAA
TATTTAAAATCATTTTCAAATGATTCACAGTTAATTTGCGACAATATAATTTTATTTTCACATAAACTAG
ACGCCTTGTCGTCTTCTTCTTCGTATTCCTTCTCTTTTTCATTTTTCTCCTCATAAAAATTAACATAGTT
ATTATCGTATCCATATATGTATCTATCGTATAGAGTAAATTTTTTGTTGTCATAAATATATATGTCTTTT
TTAATGGGGTGTATAGTACCGCTGCGCATAGTTTTTCTGTAATTTACAACAGTGCTATTTTCTGGTAGTT
CTTCGGAGTGTGTTGCTTTAATTATTAAATTTATATAATCAATGAATTTGGGATCGTCGGTTTTGTACAA
TATGTTGCCGGCATAGTACGCAGCTTCTTCTAGTTCAATTACACCATTTTTTAGCAGCACCGGATTAACA
TAACTTTCCAAAATGTTGTACGAACCGTTAAACAAAAACAGTTCACCTCCCTTTTCTATACTATTGTCTG
CGAGCAGTTGTTTGTTGTTAAAAATAACAGCCATTGTAATGAGACGCACAAACTAATATCACA
